Addgene plasmid #56609: mVenus-Cx32-7
Purpose: Localization: Gap Junctions, Excitation: 515, Emission: 528
Depositing lab: Michael Davidson. Depositing organization: Florida State University, Tallahassee.
Backbone
  Vector backbone: mVenus
  Backbone size w/o insert (bp): 4750
  Vector type: Mammalian Expression
  Selectable markers: Neomycin (select with G418)
Growth in bacteria
  Bacterial resistance: Kanamycin, 50 μg/mL
  Growth temperature: 37°C
  Growth strain: DH5alpha
  Copy number: High Copy
Gene/Insert
  Gene/Insert name: Cx32 (alt names: Human Beta-1 Connexin 32; NM_001097642.2)
  Species: H. sapiens (human)
  Entrez Gene: GJB1 (a.k.a. CMTX, CMTX1, CX32)
  Promoter: CMV
  Tag / fusion protein: mVenus
  Cloning method: Unknown
  Sequencing primers: 5′ CMV-F; 3′ SV40pA-R
Terms and licenses: Academic/Nonprofit Terms; Industry Terms
Depositor comments: H. sapiens (human) Beta-1 Connexin 32. Excitation = 515; Emission = 528
How to cite: mVenus-Cx32-7 was a gift from Michael Davidson (Addgene plasmid # 56609 ; http://n2t.net/addgene:56609 ; RRID:Addgene_56609)
