[The description below was written by a language model from this plasmid's Addgene catalogue record.]
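Description:
mVenus-Cx32-7 is a mammalian expression plasmid that produces human connexin 32 (beta-1 connexin, encoded by GJB1) fused to the yellow fluorescent protein mVenus. It is built on an mVenus vector backbone of about 4.75 kb without the insert. It is maintained in E. coli as a high-copy plasmid under kanamycin selection. A neomycin resistance marker allows G418 selection of transfected mammalian cells, so stable lines can be derived in addition to transient expression. No feature table accompanies the record, so the origins of replication and the exact arrangement of the resistance cassette are not documented here.

Expression of the fusion is driven by the CMV promoter, a strong constitutive promoter active in most cultured mammalian cell types. The listed 3′ sequencing primer suggests that an SV40 polyadenylation signal terminates the transcript. The record does not state whether mVenus sits at the N- or C-terminus of connexin 32. The "7" in the name may refer to a linker length, but this is not explained in the record, and the cloning method is listed as unknown.

Connexin 32 assembles into hemichannels that dock between adjacent cells to form gap junctions, so the tagged protein serves as a fluorescent localization marker for these structures. The stated purpose is gap junction labelling, with excitation at 515 nm and emission at 528 nm. This makes the construct suited to live- or fixed-cell fluorescence microscopy of gap junction plaques, connexin trafficking and cell–cell contacts, including multicolour imaging alongside spectrally distinct fluorescent proteins.
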