>Addgene plasmid #56609 | mVenus-Cx32-7 | depositor partial sequence | sequence record 87497 | insert sequence
GACGTCAGATCCGCTAGCGCTACCGGACTCAGATCTCGAGCTCAAGCTTCGAATTCCCTCTGGGAAAGGG
CAGCAGCAGCCAGGTGTGGCAGTGACAGGGAGGTGTGAATGAGGCAGGATGAACTGGACAGGTTTGTACA
CCTTGCTCAGTGGCGTGAACCGGCATTCTACTGCCATTGGCCGAGTATGGCTCTCGGTCATCTTCATCTT
CAGAATCATGGTGCTGGTGGTGGCTGCAGAGAGTGTGTGGGGTGATGAGAAATCTTCCTTCATCTGCAAC
ACACTCCAGCCTGGCTGCAACAGCGTTTGCTATGACCAATTCTTCCCCATCTCCCATGTGCGGCTGTGGT
CCCTGCAGCTCATCCTAGTTTCCACCCCAGCTCTCCTCGTGGCCATGCACGTGGCTCACCAGCAACACAT
AGAGAAGAAAATGCTACGGCTTGAGGGCCATGGGGACCCCCTACACCTGGAGGAGGTGAAGAGGCACAAG
GTCCACATCTCAGGGACACTGTGGTGGACCTATGTCATCAGCGTGGTGTTCCGGCTGTTGTTTGAGGCCG
TCTTCATGTATGTCTTTTATCTGCTCTACCCTGGCTATGCCATGGTGCGGCTGGTCAAGTGCGACGTCTA
CCCCTGCCCCAACACAGTGGACTGCTTCGTGTCCCGCCCCACCGAGAAAACCGTCTTCACCGTCTTCATG
CTAGCTGCCTCTGGCATCTGCATCATCCTCAATGTGGCCGAGGTGGTGTACCTCATCATCCGGGCCTGTG
CCCGCCGAGCCCAGCGCCGCTCCAATCCACCTTCCCGCAAGGGCTCGGGCTTCGGCCACCGCCTCTCACC
TGAATACAAGCAGAATGAGATCAACAAGCTGCTGAGTGAGCAGGATGGCTCCCTGAAAGACATACTGCGC
CGCAGCCCTGGCACCGGGGCTGGGCTGGCTGAAAAGAGCGACCGCTGCTCGGCCTGCGCGGATCCACCGG
TCGCCACCATGGTGAGCAAGGGCGAGGAGCTGTTCACCGGGGTGGTGCCCATCCTGGTCGAGCTGGACGG
CGACGTAAACGGCCACAAGTTCAGCGTGTCCGGCGAGGGCGAGGGCGATGCCACCTACGGCAAGCTGACC
CTGAAGCTGATCTGCACCACCGGCAAGCTGCCCGTGCCCTGGCCCACCCTCGTGACCACCCTGGGCTACG
GCCTGCAGTGCTTCGCCCGCTACCCCGACCACATGAAGCAGCACGACTTCTTCAAGTCCGCCATGCCCGA
AGGCTACGTCCAGGAGCGCACCATCTTCTTCAAGGACGACGGCAACTACAAGACCCGCGCCGAGGTGAAG
TTCGAGGGCGACACCCTGGTGAACCGCATCGAGCTGAAGGGCATCGACTTCAAGGAGGACGGCAACATCC
TGGGGCACAAGCTGGAGTACAACTACAACAGCCACAACGTCTATATCACCGCCGACAAGCAGAAGAACGG
CATCAAGGCCAACTTCAAGATCCGCCACAACATCGAGGACGGCGGCGTGCAGCTCGCCGACCACTACCAG
CAGAACACCCCCATCGGCGACGGCCCCGTGCTGCTGCCCGACAACCACTACCTGAGCTACCAGTCCAAGC
TGAGCAAAGACCCCAACGAGAAGCGCGATCACATGGTCCTGCTGGAGTTCGTGACCGCCGCCGGGATCAC
TCTCGGCATGGACGAGCTGTACAAGTAAAGCGGCCGCGACTCTAGATCATAATCAGCCATACCACATTG
